Addgene plasmid #157881: pLG003 (Druantia type I)
Purpose: Expresses the Druantia type I defense system
Depositing lab: Feng Zhang. Depositing organization: Broad Institute. Publication: Diverse enzymatic activities mediate antiviral immunity in prokaryotes. Gao L, Altae-Tran H, Bohning F, Makarova KS, Segel M, Schmid-Burgk JL, Koob J, Wolf YI, Koonin EV, Zhang F. Science. 2020 Aug 28;369(6507):1077-1084. doi: 10.1126/science.aba0372. PubMed 32855333.
Backbone
  Vector backbone: pACYC184
  Vector type: Bacterial Expression
Growth in bacteria
  Bacterial resistance: Chloramphenicol, 25 μg/mL
  Growth temperature: 37°C
  Growth strain: NEB Stable
  Copy number: Low Copy
Gene/Insert
  Gene/Insert name: Druantia type I
  Species: Escherichia coli DSM5212
  Insert size (bp): 11823
Terms and licenses: Academic/Nonprofit Terms; Industry Terms: Not Available to Industry
How to cite: pLG003 (Druantia type I) was a gift from Feng Zhang (Addgene plasmid # 157881 ; http://n2t.net/addgene:157881 ; RRID:Addgene_157881)
