[The description below was written by a language model from this plasmid's Addgene catalogue record and pLannotate feature annotations shown in this document.]
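Description:
pLG003 (Druantia type I) is a bacterial expression plasmid built on the low-copy pACYC184 backbone and carrying the complete Druantia type I antiviral defense system cloned from Escherichia coli DSM5212. The full construct is about 14.2 kb, of which roughly 11.8 kb is the defense-system insert. Replication depends on the p15A origin, which is compatible with ColE1-type plasmids and so allows co-maintenance with a second vector. Selection is by chloramphenicol, through the cat gene (chloramphenicol acetyltransferase) driven by its own promoter. The short RSF origin-like match and the IS1 fragment in the annotation are probably remnants of the pACYC184 backbone, not functional additions.

The automated feature table annotates only backbone elements, leaving the large central region corresponding to the insert without any called features. The individual Druantia genes and their organisation are therefore not described in the record. Only a small fragment of the tetracycline resistance gene remains next to the insert, which suggests that the cloned locus replaced or disrupted most of that marker. A CAP binding site lies at one end of the insert region and a T7 terminator sits just downstream of the other end. No promoter driving the insert is annotated, and the record does not state whether expression relies on native regulatory sequences carried with the genomic fragment.

The stated purpose is to express the Druantia type I system in a heterologous bacterial host. The plasmid comes from work surveying diverse prokaryotic antiviral immunity systems, so its likely use is to test whether the system protects E. coli against bacteriophage infection and to study how it does so.
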