Features (pLannotate 1.2.2; 8 found; start..end, strand, type, name):
     54..118     -  CDS            TcR (fragment): tetracycline efflux protein; tet; confers resistance to tetracycline
    133..154     -  protein_bind   CAP binding site: CAP binding activates transcription in the presence of cAMP. E. coli catabolite activator protein
  11999..12046   +  terminator     T7 terminator: transcription terminator for bacteriophage T7 RNA polymerase
  12269..12925   -  CDS            cat: CAT_ECOLX - Experimental evidence at protein level: Swiss-Prot protein existence level 1. This enzyme is an effector of chloramphenicol resistance in bacteria. From Escherichia coli. This protein is used as a marker in many commonly used cloning vectors, such as pACYC184.
  12926..13028   -  promoter       cat promoter: promoter of the E. coli cat gene encoding chloramphenicol acetyltransferase
  13149..13292   +  mobile_element IS1 (fragment): prokaryotic transposable element IS1
  13411..13466   -  rep_origin     RSF ori (fragment): Plasmids containing the RSF 1030 origin of replication can be propagated in E. coli cells that contain additional plasmids with compatible origins.
  13554..14099   -  rep_origin     p15A ori: Plasmids containing the medium-copy-number p15A origin of replication can be propagated in E. coli cells that contain a second plasmid with the ColE1 origin.
>Addgene plasmid #157881 | pLG003 (Druantia type I) | addgene full sequence | sequence record 318170 | Addgene NGS Result
CAAATGTAGCACCTGAAGTCAGCCCCATACGATATAAGTTGTAATTCTCATGTTAGTCATGCCCCGCGCC
CACCGGAAGGAGCTGACTGGGTTGAAGGCTCTCAAGGGCATCGGTCGAGATCCCGGTGCCTAATGAGTGA
GCTAACTTACATTAATTGCGTTGCGCAGGTGAACGTTTGGTTGATAGGGTAGTAAAACTAGTAATCATCC
TATAATTAGCTATATTCGTGGTTATTAGATTGAAAACAGATAACATTAACAAAATCTATAAATCGATTTG
AATGATTTTTTTCATCAATACTGTTGTAAGCTCCTGCTATCAAAAGTTTTGCACACAATCTATAAGCTCC
CAGAATTGCTTGTATAAATGCTATCATTGGCGCTGTCCCGATCGAGGGAGCAAGGAGGGGACTCTCTTGT
GCCATGCGATTAATCACTGGGGCTCTAAGTGAAATTTAGTGGGACTAAATACTAATTGGAACGTGAGATA
AAAATGCACAAATATCCCTCTATAATAGTTAATATCAACCTTCGAGAAGCCAAACTGAAAAAGAAGGTAC
GTGAGCATTTACAATCCTTGGGTTTTACAAGATCTGATTCTGGAGCGCTCCAGGCCCCGGGAAATACCAA
AGATGTAATACGGGCTCTTCATAGTTCTCAACGAGCTGAGCGGATATTTGCAAACCAAAAGTTCATAACG
CTAAGAGCGGCAAAGCTTATTAAATTTTTCGCATCCGGCAATGAGGTCATTCCGGATAAGATTTCACCGG
TACTTGAACGTGTAAAGTCAGGAACCTGGCAAGGAGATCTCTTTAGGTTAGCAGCATTAACTTGGTCCGT
ACCTGTTTCAAGCGGATTTGGAAGGCGTCTCCGGTATCTTGTATGGGATGAAAGCAACGGAAAATTGATA
GGGCTGATCGCAATTGGTGACCCTGTGTTCAACCTTGCAGTCCGAGATAATTTGATTGGGTGGGATACTC
ATGCCAGAAGTTCCCGGCTTGTTAATTTGATGGATGCATACGTCCTCGGTGCTCTTCCCCCTTATAATGC
CCTGCTGGGAGGAAAATTAATTGCATGTCTGCTTCGTAGCCGCGATCTTTATGATGACTTTGCAAAGGTC
TATGGTGATACCGTTGGAGTAATATCTCAAAAAAAGAAACAAGCACGTCTTTTGGCTATTACAACAACAT
CGTCTATGGGGCGCTCATCGGTATATAACCGTTTAAAGCTGGATGGAATTCAATATTTAAAATCGATTGG
ATATACAGGCGGTTGGGGGCATTTTCATATACCTGATAGCTTGTTCATTGAATTACGTGATTACTTACGT
GATATGGATCACGCTTATGCAGATCATTATATGTTTGGTAATGGGCCTAACTGGCGTTTACGTACAACTA
AGGCAGCTTTAAATGCACTAGGATTTAGAGATAATTTGATGAAGCATGGAATTCAACGTGAAGTGTTTAT
CAGTCAGCTAGCAGAAAATGCAACTAGTATTCTGCAAACAGGCAAAGGTGAACCAGATCTAACCTCTTTG
CTTTCTGCTAAAGAGATAGCTGAGTGTGCGATGGCACGATGGATGGTTCCACGATCAATTCGCAATCCAG
AATATCGGCTTTGGAAAGCAAGAGATCTATTTGATTTTATTAGTAATGACTCGCTAAACTTTCCCCCGTT
TGACGAGATAGCGAAAACAGTTGTCTAATCTTAACTGAAGGGGGAGTAAGTGAATTACGCTATTGATAAG
TTCACCGGGACACTGATATTAGCAGCTCGAGCAACGAAATATGCTCAATATGTTTGCCCAGTTTGTAAAA
AAGGTGTTAACCTCCGTAAAGGGAAGGTTATACCCCCATATTTTGCTCATTTGCCCGGACATGGTACGTC
AGACTGTGAAAATTTTGTTCCCGGAAATTCTATCATTGTCGAAACTATTAAAACTATTTCAAAGCGATAT
ATGGATTTGCGCTTATTGATTCCTGTCGGAAGTAATAGTCGAGAGTGGTCATTAGAATTAGTGTTGCCAA
CCTGTAATTTATGTAGAGCAAAGATAACGTTAGATGTAGGAGGCAGAAGCCAAACGCTTGATATGAGGAG
TATGGTAAAGAGTCGCCAGATTGGTGCTGAATTATCAGTAAAATCTTACCGTATTGTTTCATATAGTGGT
GAACCAGATCCAAAATTTGTAACAGAAGTTGAAAGAGAATGCCCAGGTTTACCTTCTGAGGGAGCAGCAG
TTTTCACTGCTTTAGGGCGTGGGGCATCGAAGGGATTTCCACGAGCACAAGAGTTAAGATGTACTGAAAC
ATTTGCCTTTCTTTGGCGACACCCTGTTGCTCCAGATTTTCCTGATGAATTAGAAATAAAAAGTTTAGCT
AGTAAACAGGGATGGAATTTAGCTCTTGTTACAATTCCTGAAGTCCCTTCTGTGGAGAGTATTTCATGGC
TAAAATCTTTTACATACCTTCCTGTTGTTCCTGCCAGAACATCTATTACAGCAATTTGGCCGTTCCTAAA
TCAAAAAACAAGTATTAATCATGTCGAATGTGTTTATTCTGACACAATATTGTTGTCAACAAATATGGCA
CCAACATCATCAGAAAATGTTGGACCAACTATGTACGCACAAGGTTCCTCTTTATTACTTTCAGCGGTTG
GTGTTGAAACATCACCTGCTTTCTTCATTCTAAATCCTGGAGAAAATGACTTTGTGGGCGTTTCTGGCTC
AATTGAGCAGGACGTAAACTTATTTTTTTCTTTCTATAAAAAAAACGTTTCTGTACCCAGAAAATATCCC
TCAATAGATTTGGTTTTTACTAAGAGGAATAAAGAAAAGACCATCGTTTCCTTACATCAAAGAAGATGCA
TTGAAGTTATGATGGAAGCACGAATGTTTGGCCATAAATTAGAATACATGTCTATGCCTTCTGGTGTTGA
AGGAGTGGCAAGAATTCAAAGACAAACTGAAAGTAATGTTATTAAGTTAGTTTCTAATGATGACATTGCA
GCTCATGATAAGAGCATGCGGTTACTATCTCCTGTTGCGTTATCTCAATTATCTGATTGCTTAGCAAACT
TAACATGTCATGTAGAAATAGATTTTTTAGGTCTTGGTAAAATATTTTTACCTGGTTCTTCTATGCTATC
ATTAGATGACGGGAAATTTATTGAATTATCTCCTAATCTTCGCTCACGGATATTAAGTTTTATACTTCAA
ATGGGGCACACCCTCCATGGTTTTAGTTTAAATAATGATTTTTTATTAGTTGAGAAATTAGTGGATTTGC
AGCCGGAACCACACTTATTACCGCATTATAGAGCATTGGTAAAAGAAGTTAAGACCAATGGATTTGAATG
TAACCGCTTTAGATAAGGTGCCTTCGAATGAGTTACCAATATAGCCAAGAGGCAAAGGAACGGATCTCTA
AGTTGGGACAATCCGAAATTGTTAACTTTATCAATGAGATTTCTCCAACTTTACGACGTAAAGCTTTTGG
TTGTTTACCAAAAGTACCGGGATTCAGGGCAGGACATCCCACTGAAATTAAAGAAAAACAGAAAAGATTG
ATTGGGTATATGTTCCAGTCACATCCTTCCTCTGAGGAGAGAAAAGCATGGAAAAGTTTTTCTCTTTTTT
GGCAGTTTTGGGCTGAAGAGAAAATTGACAAATCATTTAGTATGATTGATAATTTAGGATTAAAAGAAAA
CTCTGGCTCTATTTTTATTAGAGAGCTTGCTAAAAACTTTCCTAAAGTTGCTAGAGAGAATATCGAGCGC
CTGTTTATCTTTAGTGGGTTTGCTGATGATCCAGACGTTATAAATGCATTTAACCTTTTTCCTCCTGCAG
TTGTTCTTGCCCGCGATATCGTGATTGATACTCTTCCAATTCGTTTAGATGAGCTTGAAGCACGTATTAG
TTTAATTGCCGATAATGTTGAGAAAAAAAATAATCATATTAAAGAACTTGAGTTAAAAATAGATGCTTTT
TCCGAACAGTTTGATAATTACTTTAATAATGAAAAGAGCAGTTTAAAAATAATTAATGAACTACAATCTT
TGATAAACTCAGAGACTAAACAATCTGATATTGCTAATAAAGCTATTGACGAGCTTTATCATTTTAATGA
AAAAAACAAACAGCTAATATTATCTCTTCAAGAAAAATTAGATTTTAATGCTCTGGCTATGAATGATATT
TCTGAGCATGAAAAATTGATAAAAAGTATGGCTAATGACATTTCAGAATTTAAAAATGCATTAACGATCT
TGTGTGATAATAAAATAAAGAATAACGAGTTAGATTATGTCAATGAATTAAAAAAACTCACTGAACGAAT
AGATACACTTGAAATAAACACATCTCAAGCTAGCGAAGTGAGTGTCACCAATAGATTTACAAAATTCCAT
GAAATAGCGCACTATGAAAATTATGAGTATCTTTCATCCTCCGAAGACATATCTAATAGAATTTCTTTAA
ATTTACAGGCTGTTGGATTGACAAAAAATTCAGCAGAAAAATTGGCTAGATTGACATTAGCTACCTTCGT
TTCTGGACAAATCATTCAATTCAGTGGCTCTTTGGCAGATATTATCGCGGATGCAATTGCCATTGCTATT
GGTGCACCACGTTATCACATATGGAGAGTTCCAGTTGGTATTATTTCTGACATGGATGCTTTTGATTTTA
TAGAGACTATAGCTGAATCATCTCGCTGTCTCCTTTTGAAAGGGGCCAATCTTTCAGCATTTGAGATTTA
TGGAGCGGCAATTAGAGATATAGTTGTTCAACGGCAAATACATCCAACAAATTATGACCATCTGGCATTG
ATAGCTACCTGGAAACAAGGCCCAGCTACATTCCCTGATGGAGGAATGTTGGCCGAGTTGGGACCTGTTA
TTGATACTGATACATTAAAAATGCGTGGTTTATCAGCTACTTTACCCCAATTGAAACCAGGTTGTCTTGC
CAAGGATAAATGGACAAATATTGATGGACTACATCTTGATAGTGTTGATGATTATGTAGATGAATTAAGA
GCATTACTGGACGAAGCTGGATTTGATGGGGGAACTTTGTGGAAGAGAATGATTCATATTTTCTATACTT
CACTCATAAGGATCCCTAATGGAAATTATATTTATGATCTTTATTCTGTCTTGTCTTTTTATACTCTTAC
ATGGGCAAAAATTAAAGGTGGCCCCGTCCAAAAGATAGAAGATATTGCCAATCGTGAATTAAAAAATTAT
AGTGCAAAAATATCTTCTTGAGGAGGTGGTTAATGGAGTGGAGAGCAGTATCACGAGACAAAGCACTGGA
TATGTTATCAACTGCATTAAATTGTCGATTTGATGATGAAGGGTTGAGAATTTCAGCAGTTTCAGAATGC
TTAAGGAGCGTATTATATCAATATTCTATATCTGAAACAGAAGAAGCTAGGCAAACTGTAACCTCGCTTC
GACTCACTAGTGCAGTAAGGCGAAAATTGGTACCTTTATGGCCAGACATTGCTGATATTGATAATGCTAT
ACATCCGGGCATTATGTCTATATTGAACAGCTTGGCTGAATTGGGTGACATGATTAAGTTAGAAGGTGGT
AATTGGCTAACAGCTCCCCCACATGCAGTACGAATTGACAATAAGATGGCTGTTTTTTTTGGTGGAGAGC
CTTCCTGTACATTTTCAACGGGCGTGGTAGCTAAATCTGCTGGAAGAGTTCGCTTGGTTGAAGAAAAAGT
GTGTACTGGAAGTGTTGAAATCTGGGATGCAAATGAGTGGATTGGTGCCCCAGCAGAAGGCAATGAAGAA
TGGTCATCCAGACTACTATCTGGAACTATTTCCGGCTTTATCGATGCACCTGGCAATATGAGTGAAACGA
CTGCATATGTGCGGGGAAAATGGCTCCATTTGTCAGAACTTTCTTTTAATAAAAAGCAAATCTACTTATG
CAGAATGTCCGTTGATAATCACTTTTCCTATTATTTAGGAGAAATTGAAGCTGGACGCTTATGTAGAATG
AATTCGTTAGAATCGTCTGATGATGTCAGAAGATTACGTTTTTTTCTCGATACAAAAGATAATTGTCCGC
TAAAGGTCCGTATCAAAATATCTAATGGGCTAGCAAGATTAAGATTAACCAGAAGATTACCAAGACGAGA
AACGAAGGTACTCCTGCTAGGCTGGAGAGAATCAGGTTTTGAAAATGAACATTCAGGAATAACACACCAT
GTATTCCCCGAGGAAATATTACCCATAGTGCGTAGCGCTTTTGAAGGGCTTGGTATTATTTGGATTAACG
AATTCACGCGACGGAATGAAATATGATTAATAAAAATAAAGTAACTGAACGTTCAGGTATACATGATACC
GTGAAAAGCCTTAGTGAAAATCTGAGAAAATACATTGAGGCACAATATCATATCCGGGATGAAGGGTTAA
TTGCTGAGCGACGAGCGCTTTTACAGCAAAATGAAACTATTGCTCAAGCTCCTTATATAGAAGCAACCCC
AATTTATGAACCTGGTGCGCCATACAGTGAATTGCCTATTCCCGAAGCAGCAAGTAATGTGCTAACTCAA
CTATCAGAACTTGGAATTGGCCTCTATCAACGCCCCTATAAACACCAATCACAGGCACTTGAGTCATTTC
TTGGCGAAAACGCTTCTGATCTGGTCATTGCAACAGGTACAGGCTCCGGTAAGACTGAAAGCTTTCTAAT
GCCAATTATTGGAAAATTGGCGATTGAATCTTCCGAGAGACCTAAATCTGCATCCCTTCCAGGTTGTAGA
GCAATTTTATTATATCCAATGAATGCATTAGTTAACGATCAACTTGCTCGTATCAGACGTCTTTTTGGTG
ATTCTGAAGCCTCTAAAATACTGAGATCTGGAAGATGTGCCCCTGTACGCTTTGGCGCTTATACGGGAAG
AACGCCTTACCCTGGTCGTCGTAGCTCTAGACGAGACGAGCTTTTTATCAAACCCCTTTTCGATGAGTTT
TACAATAAACTCGCAAATAACGCCCCCGTACGTGCGGAACTGAACCGCATTGGTCGCTGGCCAAGTAAAG
ATCTTGATGCTTTTTATGGGCAAAGCGCATCTCAGGCTAAAACCTACGTCTCAGGCAAAAAAACGGGTAA
GCAATTTGTTTTGAACAATTGGGGGGAGAGGCTAATTACCCAGCCTGAGGATCGTGAGCTAATGACCCGG
CATGAAATACAGAATCGCTGTCCAGAATTACTGATAACGAACTACTCCATGCTTGAGTATATGCTGATGC
GACCTATCGAGCGTAATATTTTTGAGCAGACTAAGGAATGGCTCAAAGCTGATGAGATGAATGAGCTTAT
CTTAGTGCTTGATGAAGCGCATATGTATAGAGGAGCAGGGGGAGCAGAGGTAGCCCTTTTAATACGTCGC
CTCTGTGCTCGGTTGGATATTCCCCGGGAACGTATGCGCTGCATCCTTACCAGTGCTAGTCTAGGGTCCA
TTGAGGATGGAGAACGTTTTGCCCAAGACTTAACTGGCTTATCACCAACCTCTTCGAGGAAATTTCGAAT
TATTGAGGGTACAAGGGAATCGCGTCCTGAGTCACAAATTGTTACCAGTAAAGAAGCTAATGCACTGGCT
GAATTCGACCTAAATTCATTTCAGTGCGTAGCTGAGGATCTTGAATCTGCATATGCAGCAATAGAGTCTC
TTGCCGAACGAATGGGCTGGCAAAAGCCGATGATAAAAGATCATAGTACACTACGTAATTGGTTATTTGA
TAATTTGACTGGTTTTGGTCCTATTGAAACGCTTATTGAAATAGTTTCAGGTAAAGCGGTTAAGCTAAAT
ATCTTGAGTGAAAACCTTTTTCCAGACTCTCCACAGCAAATCGCAGAGCGAGCAACAGATGCATTACTCG
CATTGGGTTGCTATGCTCAGAGGGCATCCGATGGCAGAGTGCTTATTCCAACTCGCATGCATCTTTTTTA
TCGGGGATTACCAGGTCTTTATGCCTGTATAGATCCCGATTGTAATCAACGTTTGGGTAACCATAGCGGG
CCAACTATACTTGGCCGCCTTTATACGAAACCACTGGATCAATGTAAATGCGCTTCAAAAGGGCGAGTCT
ACGAATTATTTACCCACCGTGACTGCGGTGCGGCTTTTATTCGTGGATACGTTAGTTCCGAAATGGACTT
TGTATGGCACCAGCCGAACGGACCATTATCAGAAGATGAGGATATCGATCTTGTTCCCATAGATATATTG
GTCGAGGAAACACCTCATGTACATAGTGATTACCAGGACAGATGGCTACATATAGCAACAGGACGCCTTT
CTAAACAGTGTCAAGATGAGGATTCTGGTTATCGTAAAGTCTTTATACCTGACCGAGTTAAGTCTGGATC
AGAAATTACATTTGATGAATGCCCTGTTTGTATGCGTAAGACAAGAAGTGCTCAGAATGAACCGTCTAAA
ATTATGGATCATGTTACAAAAGGGGAAGCACCTTTTACAACGTTAGTACGTACACAGATATCTCACCAGC
CAGCGAGTCGTCCTATTGATGGTAAACATCCCAATGGGGGAAAAAAAGTACTTATTTTTTCTGATGGCCG
ACAAAAAGCAGCTCGGCTTGCACGTGATATTCCTAGAGATATTGAGCTTGATTTGTTTCGGCAATCCATT
GCTCTCGCCTGTTCTAAACTGAAAGATATCAATCGGGAACCCAAACCAACATCAGTACTTTACCTTGCTT
TCCTATCAGTCCTTTCTGAACATGACTTGCTTATTTTTGATGGGGAAGATTCACGAAAAGTTGTAATGGC
CCGTGATGAATTTTATCGTGATTATAATAGCGATCTGGCTCAAGCTTTTGATGATAGCTTCAGCCCCCAA
GAGTCACCGTCACGATATAAAATAGCGTTGCTTAAACTTTTATGTAGCAATTACTATTCTCTTTCCGGAA
CAACAGTTGGTTTTGTTGAACCATCGCAGCTTAAATCAAAAAAAATGTGGGAAGATGTGCAGTCCAAGAA
GCTCAATATTGAGAGCAAGGATGTTCATGCTTTAGCTGTTGCTTGGATTGATACCTTACTCACTGAATTT
GCTTTTGATGAATCTATTGATTCGACACTACGAATCAAAGCAGCTGGATTCTACAAACCCACTTGGGGTA
GTCAAGGACGGTTTGGAAAAGCTCTTAGGAAAACCCTGATACAGTATCCTGCTATGGGGGAGCTTTATGT
GGAAGTTTTGGAGGAGATTTTTCGTACTCATCTGACATTAGGAAAAGATGGTGTCTACTTTCTTGCTCCA
AATGCACTACGTCTGAAAATAGATCTCTTGCATGTCTGGAAACAATGTAATGACTGCACGGCACTAATGC
CATTTGCTTTAGAACATTCTACTTGCCTTGCTTGTGGTAGTAACAGTGTCAAAACAGTCGAGCCGTCGGA
AAGCAGCTATATTAATGCACGAAAAGGATTCTGGCGTTCGCCGGTAGAAGAAGTTTTGGTTTCAAATTCG
CGGCTTCTAAACCTTAGCGTTGAAGAGCATACTGCTCAACTCTCACATAGAGATAGGGCCAGCGTTCATG
CCACTACAGAACTCTACGAACTGAGATTCCAAGATGTTCTTATTAATGATAACGACAAGCCCATTGATGT
ACTTAGTTGTACGACGACGATGGAAGTGGGGGTTGATATTGGATCTCTGGTTGCTGTTGCTTTAAGAAAC
GTCCCTCCGCAACGAGAAAATTATCAGCAACGTGCTGGGCGAGCAGGCCGCCGTGGCGCATCTGTTTCAA
CGGTGGTTACATATTCTCAAAATGGCCCTCATGATAGTTATTATTTCCTTAATCCTGAACGCATTGTTGC
AGGTTCTCCTCGTACACCTGAAGTGAAAGTAAATAATCCCAAAATAGCCAGAAGACACGTTCATTCTTTT
TTAGTTCAGACCTTTTTTCACGAGTTAATGGAACAAGGAATTTATAATCCCGCAGAGAAAACTGCCATAC
TTGAGAAAGCACTTGGTACTACACGAGATTTTTTTCATGGAGCAAAAGATACTGGCCTAAATCTCGATAG
CTTTAATAATTGGGTTAAAAACCGTATTCTATCTACTAATGGTGATTTGAGAACAAGTGTTGCAGCATGG
CTTCCTCCTGTTCTTGAAACTGGAGGGCTTTCTGCCAGTGACTGGTTTGCTAAGGTAGCAGAGGAATTTT
TAAATACACTCCATGGGCTGGCTGAAATTGTTCCACAAACTGCCGTTCTTGTTGATGAGGAAAATGAAGA
TGATGAGCAGACTTCTGGTGGAATGAAATTTGCACAAGAAGAATTACTTGAGTTCCTGTTTTACCATGGT
TTATTACCAAGTTATGCATTTCCTACAAGCCTCTGTAGTTTCTTGGTAGAAAAAATTGTAAAGAATATTA
GAGGTTCTTTTGAGGTGCGAACAGTACAACAGCCTCAGCAATCAATTTCTCAGGCTCTGAGTGAATATGC
CCCGGGACGTTTGATTGTTATTGATAGGAAAACCTATCGCTCTGGTGGTGTTTTTTCTAATGCATTGAAA
GGCGAACTAAACCGGGCAAGAAAGCTTTTCAATAATCCCAAAAAGTTTATTCATTGCGATAAGTGCTCTT
TTGTCCGCGATCCTCATAATAATCAGAATAGCGAAAATACTTGTCCGATCTGTGGTGGCATTCTAAAAGT
AGAAATAATGATTCAGCCCGAAGTCTTTGGACCTGAAAATGCCAAGGAACTTAATGAGGACGACAGAGAG
CAAGAAATCACCTATGTAACAGCGGCACAATATCCACAACCTGTTGATCCTGAAGATTTTAAGTTCAATA
ATGGAGGTGCTCATATTGTTTTTACTCACGCAATAGATCAGAAACTGGTGACGGTGAACCGAGGGAAAAA
TGAGGGGGAGTCCAGTGGTTTTTCAGTATGTTGCGAATGTGGTGCGGCCTCCGTTTATGATTCCTACTCA
CCGGCAAAGGGGGCACATGAAAGACCGTATAAATATATAGCAACTAAGGAAACGCCTCGCTTATGCTCTG
GCGAGTATAAACGCGTTTTTCTCGGACATGATTTCCGTACTGATTTGCTTTTATTACGAATAACCGTTGG
GTCTCCGCTTGTAACTGATACTTCAAATGCTATCGTTTTACGGATGTATGAAGATGCATTATATACAATA
GCGGAAGCACTAAGGCTTGCAGCTAGTCGCCATAAACAACTGGATCTTGATCCTGCTGAGTTTGGCTCTG
GTTTCAGAATTTTACCCACTATAGAGGAAGATACTCAGGCATTGGATCTCTTCCTTTATGATACTTTATC
CGGCGGTGCGGGTTATGCGGAAGTAGCAGCAGCGAATCTAGATGACATTCTTACTGCAACACTCGCATTG
TTAGAAAGCTGTGAGTGCGATACCTCCTGTACAGATTGTCTCAATCATTTCCACAACCAGCATATACAAA
GCCGTCTCGATAGGAAACTAGGTGCATCTTTACTTCGTTATGCACTATACGGAATGGTTCCTCGTTGTGC
TTCACCTGATATTCAGGTAGAAAAATTGTCTCAATTGAGGGCAAGTCTGGAATTGGATGGTTTTCAATGC
ATAATTAAGGGAACTCAGGAGGCACCTATGATTGTGAGTTTGAATGACCGTTCTATTGCAGTGGGAAGTT
ATCCTGGTCTTATTGATCGACCCGACTTTCAACACGACGTATATAAGTCAAAGCATACTAATGCTCATAT
AGCCTTTAATGAATATCTTCTTCGTTCAAATCTGCCACAATCGCATCAAAATATTAGAAAAATGTTGCGC
TGATAGCAGCAGTATTGAGTGCCCTAAAGCCCTGTAGGGCACTCAAGGTTTTCAGTGCGTGAGCGGGCTT
TAACTGAAGCCATAAATGTACGTATGGGAGAAAATGTGACCATTTAACTCGCCAGCAACTATTGCACAAT
GTAAAATTATGCCCATTGAGCGCAATAACTAGCATAACCCCTTGGGGCCTCTAAACGGGTCTTGAGGGGT
TTTTTGCTGAAACCTCAGGCATTTGAGAAGCACACGGTCACACTGCTTCCGGTAGTCAATAAACCGGTAA
ACCAGCAATAGACATAAGCGGCTATTTAACGACCCTGCCCTGAACCGACGACCGGGTCGAATTTGCTTTC
GAATTTCTGCCATTCATCCGCTTATTATCACTTATTCAGGCGTAGCACCAGGCGTTTAAGGGCACCAATA
ACTGCCTTAAAAAAATTACGCCCCGCCCTGCCACTCATCGCAATACTGTTGTAATTCATTTAACATTCTG
CCGACATGGAAGCCATCACAGACGGCATGATGAACCTGAATCGCCAGCGGCATCAGCACCTTGTCGCCTT
GCGTATAATATTTGCCCATAGTGAAAACGGGGGCGAAGAAGTTGTCCATATTGGCCACGTTTAAATCAAA
ACTGGTGAAACTCACCCAGGGATTGGCTGAGACGAAAAACATATTCTCAATAAACCCTTTAGGGAAATAG
GCCAGGTTTTCACCGTAACACGCCACATCTTGCGAATATATGTGTAGAAACTGCCGGAAATCGTCGTGGT
ATTCACTCCAGAGCGATGAAAACGTTTCAGTTTGCTCATGGAAAACGGTGTAACAAGGGTGAACACTATC
CCATATCACCAGCTCACCGTCTTTCATCGCCATACGGAACTCTGGATGAGCATTCATCAGGCGGGCAAGA
ATGTGAATAAAGGCCGGATAAAACTTGTGCTTATTTTTCTTTACGGTCTTTAAAAAGGCCGTAATATCCA
GCTGAACGGTCTGGTTATAGGTACATTGAGCAACTGACTGAAATGCCTCAAAATGTTCTTTACGATGCCA
TTGGGATATATCAACGGTGGTATATCCAGTGATTTTTTTCTCCATTTTAGCTTCCTTAGCTCCTGAAAAT
CTCGATAACTCAAAAAATACGCCCGGTAGTGATCTTATTTCATTATGGTGAAAGTTGGAACCTCTTACGT
GCCGATCAACGTCTCATTTTCGCCAAAAGTTGGCCCAGGGCTTCCCGGTATCAACAGGGACACCAGGATT
TATTTATTCTGCGAAGTGATCTTCCGTCACAGGTATTTATTCGGCGCAAAGTGCGTCGGGTGATGCTGCC
AACTTACTGATTTAGTGTATGATGGTGTTTTTGAGGTGCTCCAGTGGCTTCTGTTTCTATCAGCTGTCCC
TCCTGTTCAGCTACTGACGGGGTGGTGCGTAACGGCAAAAGCACCGCCGGACATCAGCGCTAGCGGAGTG
TATACTGGCTTACTATGTTGGCACTGATGAGGGTGTCAGTGAAGTGCTTCATGTGGCAGGAGAAAAAAGG
CTGCACCGGTGCGTCAGCAGAATATGTGATACAGGATATATTCCGCTTCCTCGCTCACTGACTCGCTACG
CTCGGTCGTTCGACTGCGGCGAGCGGAAATGGCTTACGAACGGGGCGGAGATTTCCTGGAAGATGCCAGG
AAGATACTTAACAGGGAAGTGAGAGGGCCGCGGCAAAGCCGTTTTTCCATAGGCTCCGCCCCCCTGACAA
GCATCACGAAATCTGACGCTCAAATCAGTGGTGGCGAAACCCGACAGGACTATAAAGATACCAGGCGTTT
CCCCCTGGCGGCTCCCTCGTGCGCTCTCCTGTTCCTGCCTTTCGGTTTACCGGTGTCATTCCGCTGTTAT
GGCCGCGTTTGTCTCATTCCACGCCTGACACTCAGTTCCGGGTAGGCAGTTCGCTCCAAGCTGGACTGTA
TGCACGAACCCCCCGTTCAGTCCGACCGCTGCGCCTTATCCGGTAACTATCGTCTTGAGTCCAACCCGGA
AAGACATGCAAAAGCACCACTGGCAGCAGCCACTGGTAATTGATTTAGAGGAGTTAGTCTTGAAGTCATG
CGCCGGTTAAGGCTAAACTGAAAGGACAAGTTTTGGTGACTGCGCTCCTCCAAGCCAGTTACCTCGGTTC
AAAGAGTTGGTAGCTCAGAGAACCTTCGAAAAACCGCCCTGCAAGGCGGTTTTTTCGTTTTCAGAGCAAG
AGATTACGCGCAGACCAAAACGATCTCAAGAAGATCATCTTATTAATCAGATAAAATATTTCTAGATTTC
AGTGCAATTTATCTCTT
